>Addgene plasmid #208775 | pLVX-mNINJ1-GFP | addgene full sequence | sequence record 412275 | Addgene NGS Result
CGTGTCTTACCGGGTTGGACTCAAGACGATAGTTACCGGATAAGGCGCAGCGGTCGGGCTGAACGGGGGG
TTCGTGCACACAGCCCAGCTTGGAGCGAACGACCTACACCGAACTGAGATACCTACAGCGTGAGCTATGA
GAAAGCGCCACGCTTCCCGAAGGGAGAAAGGCGGACAGGTATCCGGTAAGCGGCAGGGTCGGAACAGGAG
AGCGCACGAGGGAGCTTCCAGGGGGAAACGCCTGGTATCTTTATAGTCCTGTCGGGTTTCGCCACCTCTG
ACTTGAGCGTCGATTTTTGTGATGCTCGTCAGGGGGGCGGAGCCTATGGAAAAACGCCAGCAACGCGGCC
TTTTTACGGTTCCTGGCCTTTTGCTGGCCTTTTGCTCACATGTTCTTTCCTGCGTTATCCCCTGATTCTG
TGGATAACCGTATTACCGCCTTTGAGTGAGCTGATACCGCTCGCCGCAGCCGAACGACCGAGCGCAGCGA
GTCAGTGAGCGAGGAAGCGGAAGAGCGCCCAATACGCAAACCGCCTCTCCCCGCGCGTTGGCCGATTCAT
TAATGCAGCTGGCACGACAGGTTTCCCGACTGGAAAGCGGGCAGTGAGCGCAACGCAATTAATGTGAGTT
AGCTCACTCATTAGGCACCCCAGGCTTTACACTTTATGCTTCCGGCTCGTATGTTGTGTGGAATTGTGAG
CGGATAACAATTTCACACAGGAAACAGCTATGACCATGATTACGCCAAGCTCTAGCTAGAGGTCGACGGT
AAACGCTAGCAATGTCAAGGCCTCTCACTCTCTGATATTCATTTCTTTGCAAGTTATAAATACTGAATAA
TAAGATGACATGAACTACTACTGCTAGAGATTTTCCACACTGACTAAAAGGGTCTGAGGGATCTCTAGTT
ACCAGAGTCACACAACAGACGGGCACACACTACTTGAAGCACTCAAGGCAAGCTTTATTGAGGCTTAAGC
AGTGGGTTCCCTAGTTAGCCAGAGAGCTCCCAGGCTCAGATCTGGTCTAACCAGAGAGACCCAGTACAGG
CAAAAAGCAGCTGCTTATATGCAGGATCTGAGGGCTCGCCACTCCCCAGTCCCGCCCAGGCCACGCCTCC
CTGGAAAGTCCCCAGCGGAAAGTCCCTTGTAGCAAGCTCGATATCAGCAGTTCTTGAAGTACTCCGGATG
CAGCTCTCGGGCCACGTGATGAAATGCTAGGCGGCTGTCAAACCTCCACTCTAACACTTCTCTCTCCGGG
TCATCCATCCCATGCAGGCTCACAGGGTGTAACAAGCTGGTGTTCTCTCCTTTATTGGCCTCTTCTACCT
TATCTGGCTCAACTGGTACTAGCTTGTAGCACCATCCAAAGGTCAGTGGATATCTGACCCCTGGCCCTGG
TGTGTAGTTCTGCTAATCAGGGAAGTAGCCTTGTGTGTGGTAGATCCACAGATCAAGGATATCTTGTCTT
CGTTGGGAGTGAATTAGCCCTTCCAGTCCCCTCTTTTCTTTTAAAAAGTGGCTAAGATCTACAGCTGCCT
TGTAAGTCATTGGTCTTAAAGGTACCTGAGGTGTGACTGGAAAACCCACCTCCTCCTCCTCTTGTGCTTC
TAGCCAGGCACAATCAGCATTGGTAGCTGCTGTATTGCTACTTGTGATTGCTCCATGTTTTTCTAGGTCT
CGACTGCAGAATTAATTCCAGGCGGGGAGGCGGCCCAAAGGGAGATCCGACTCGTCTGAGGGCGAAGGCG
AAGACGCGGAAGAGGCCGCAGAGCCGGCAGCAGGCCGCGGGAAGGAAGGTCCGCTGGATTGAGGGCCGAA
GGGACGTAGCAGAAGGACGTCCCGCGCAGAATCCAGGTGGCAACACAGGCGAGCAGCCATGGAAAGGACG
TCAGCTTCCCCGACAACACCACGGAATTGTCAGTGCCCAACAGCCGAGCCCCTGTCCAGCAGCGGGCAAG
GCAGGCGGCGATGAGTTCCGCCGTGGCAATAGGGAGGGGGAAAGCGAAAGTCCCGGAAAGGAGCTGACAG
GTGGTGGCAATGCCCCAACCAGTGGGGGTTGCGTCAGCAAACACAGTGCACACCACGCCACGTTGCCTGA
CAACGGGCCACAACTCCTCATAAAGAGACAGCAACCAGGATTTATACAAGGAGGAGAAAATGAAAGCCAT
ACGGGAAGCAATAGCATGATACAAAGGCATTAAAGCAGCGTATCCACATAGCGTAAAAGGAGCAACATAG
TTAAGAATACCAGTCAATCTTTCACAAATTTTGTAATCCAGAGGTTGATTGTTCCAGACGCGTTCAGGCA
CCGGGCTTGCGGGTCATGCACCAGGTGCGCGGTCCTTCGGGCACCTCGACGTCGGCGGTGACGGTGAAGC
CGAGCCGCTCGTAGAAGGGGAGGTTGCGGGGCGCGGAGGTCTCCAGGAAGGCGGGCACCCCGGCGCGCTC
GGCCGCCTCCACTCCGGGGAGCACGACGGCGCTGCCCAGACCCTTGCCCTGGTGGTCGGGCGAGACGCCG
ACGGTGGCCAGGAACCACGCGGGCTCCTTGGGCCGGTGCGGCGCCAGGAGGCCTTCCATCTGTTGCTGCG
CGGCCAGCCGGGAACCGCTCAACTCGGCCATGCGCGGGCCGATCTCGGCGAACACCGCCCCCGCTTCGAC
GCTCTCCGGCGTGGTCCAGACCGCCACCGCGGCGCCGTCGTCCGCGACCCACACCTTGCCGATGTCGAGC
CCGACGCGCGTGAGGAAGAGTTCTTGCAGCTCGGTGACCCGCTCGATGTGGCGGTCCGGGTCGACGGTGT
GGCGCGTGGCGGGGTAGTCGGCGAACGCGGCGGCGAGGGTGCGTACGGCCCGGGGGACGTCGTCGCGGGT
GGCGAGGCGCACCGTGGGCTTGTACTCGGTCATGGTCGCGTTTTGCAAAAGCCTAGGCCTCCAAAAAAGC
CTCCTCACTACTTCTGGAATAGCTCAGAGGCCGAGGCGGCCTCGGCCTCTGCATAAATAAAAAAAATTAG
TCAGCCATGGGGCGGAGAATGGGCGGAACTGGGCGGAGTTAGGGGCGGGATGGGCGGAGTTAGGGGCGGG
ACTATGGTTGCTGACTAATTGAGATGCATGCTTTGCATACTTCTGCCTGCTGGGGAGCCTGGGGACTTTC
CACACCTGGTTGCTGACTAATTGAGATGCATGCTTTGCATACTTCTGCCTGCTGGGGAGCCTGGGGACTT
TCCACACCCTAACTGACACACATTCGCGCGTTTACCCGGGGAGCATGTCAAGGTCAAAATCGTCAAGAGC
GTCAGCAGGCAGCATATCAAGGTCAAAGTCGTCAAGGGCATCGGCTGGGAGCATGTCTAAGTCAAAATCG
TCAAGGGCGTCGGTCGGCCCGCCGCTTTCGCACTTTAGCTGTTTCTCCAGGCCACATATGATTAGTTCCA
GGCCGAAAAGGAAGGCAGGTTCGGCTCCCTGCCGGTCGAACAGCTCAATTGCTTGTTTCAGAAGTGGGGG
CATAGAATCGGTGGTAGGTGTCTCTCTTTCCTCTTTTGCTACTTGATGCTCCTGTTCCTCCAATACGCAG
CCCAGTGTAAAGTGGCCCACGGCGGACAGAGCGTACAGTGCGTTCTCCAGGGAGAAGCCTTGCTGACACA
GGAACGCGAGCTGATTTTCCAGGGTTTCGTACTGTTTCTCTGTTGGGCGGGTGCCGAGATGCACTTTAGC
CCCGTCGCGATGTGAGAGGAGAGCACAGCGGTATGACTTGGCGTTGTTCCGCAGAAAGTCTTGCCATGAC
TCGCCTTCCAGGGGGCAGGAGTGGGTATGATGCCTGTCCAGCATCTCGATTGGCAGGGCATCGAGCAGGG
CCCGCTTGTTCTTCACGTGCCAGTACAGGGTAGGCTGCTCAACTCCCAGCTTTTGAGCGAGTTTCCTTGT
CGTCAGGCCTTCGATACCGACTCCATTGAGTAATTCCAGAGCAGAGTTTATGACTTTGCTCTTGTCCAGT
CTAGACATGGTAATTCGATGATCCCCCTGGGGAGAGAGGTCGGTGATTCGGTCAACGAGGGAGCCGACTG
CCGACGTGCGCTCCGGAGGCTTGCAGAATGCGGAACACCGCGCGGGCAGGAACAGGGCCCACACTACCGC
CCCACACCCCGCCTCCCGCACCGCCCCTTCCCGGCCGCTGCTCTCGGCGCGCCCTGCTGAGCAGCCGCTA
TTGGCCACAGCCCATCGCGGTCGGCGCGCTGCCATTGCTCCCTGGCGCTGTCCGTCTGCGAGGGTACTAG
TGAGACGTGCGGCTTCCGTTTGTCACGTCCGGCACGCCGCGAACCGCAAGGAACCTTCCCGACTTAGGGG
CGGAGCAGGAAGCGTCGCCGGGGGGCCCACAAGGGTAGCGGCGAAGATCCGGGTGACGCTGCGAACGGAC
GTGAAGAATGTGCGAGACCCAGGGTCGGCGCCGCTGCGTTTCCCGGAACCACGCCCAGAGCAGCCGCGTC
CCTGCGCAAACCCAGGGCTGCCTTGGAAAAGGCGCAACCCCAACCCCGTGGAATTATCACCTCGAGTTTA
CTCCCTATCAGTGATAGAGAACGTATGAAGAGTTTACTCCCTATCAGTGATAGAGAACGTATGCAGACTT
TACTCCCTATCAGTGATAGAGAACGTATAAGGAGTTTACTCCCTATCAGTGATAGAGAACGTATGACCAG
TTTACTCCCTATCAGTGATAGAGAACGTATCTACAGTTTACTCCCTATCAGTGATAGAGAACGTATATCC
AGTTTACTCCCTATCAGTGATAGAGAACGTATAAGCTTTGCTTATGTAAACCAGGGCGCCTATAAAAGAG
TGCTGATTTTTTGAGTAAACTTCAATTCCACAACACTTTTGTCTTATACCAACTTTCCGTACCACTTCCT
ACCCTCGTAAAGAATTCCCGTATACACCGGTGCCGGCGGATCGCCACCATGGAGTCGGGCACTGAGGAGT
ATGAGCTCAACGGCGACCTGCGCCCGGGCTCCCCCGGTTCCCCCGACGCCTTGCCACCCCGCTGGGGTTT
GCGGAACCGGCCCATCAATGTAAACCATTATGCCAACAAGAAGAGCGCTGCGGAGAGCATGCTGGACATC
GCGCTGCTCATGGCCAACGCGTCGCAGCTGAAGGCCGTGGTGGAGCAGGGCAATGATTTCGCCTTCTTCG
TGCCCCTTGTGGTCCTCATCTCTATCTCCCTCGTGCTGCAGATAGGAGTGGGCGTGCTGCTCATCTTCCT
GGTCAAGTATGACCTCAACAACCCGGCCAAGCACGCCAAGCTGGACTTTCTTAACAACCTGGCCACGGGA
CTGGTTTTCATCATCGTCGTGGTCAACATCTTCATTACGGCCTTCGGGGTCCAGAAGCCTGTAATGGACG
TGGCGCCCCGGCAGTAAGATCCAGACCACCTCCCCTGCGAGCTAAGCTGGACAGCCAATGACGGGTAAGA
GAGTGACATTTTTCACTAACCTAAGACAGGAGGGCCGTCAGAGCTACTGCCTAATCCAAAGACGGGTAAA
AGTGATAAAAATGTATCACTCCAACCTAAGACAGGCGCAGCTTCCGAGGGATTTGAGATCCAGACATGAT
AAGATACATTGATGAGTTTGGACAAACCAAAACTAGAATGCAGTGAAAAAAATGCCTTATTTGTGAAATT
TGTGATGCTATTGCCTTATTTGTAACCATTATAAGCTGCAATAAACAAGTTAAGTCGATAAACTGGATCT
CTGCTGTCCCTGTAATAAACCCGAAAATTTTGAATTTTTGTAATTTGTTTTTGTAATTCTTTAGTTTGTA
TGTCTGTTGCTATTATGTCTACTATTCTTTCCCCTGCACTGTACCCCCCAATCCCCCCTTTTCTTTTAAA
GGCGATACCGTCGAGATCCGTTCACTAATCGAATGGATCTGTCTCTGTCTCTCTCTCCACCTTCTTCTTC
TATTCCTTCGGGCCTGTCGGGTCCCCTCGGGGTTGGGAGGTGGGTCTGAAACGATAATGGTGAATATCCC
TGCCTAACTCTATTCACTATAGAAAGTACAGCAAAAACTATTCTTAAACCTACCAAGCCTCCTACTATCA
TTATGAATAATTTTATATACCACAGCCAATTTGTTATGTTAAACCAATTCCACAAACTTGCCCATTTATC
TAATTCCAATAATTCTTGTTCATTCTTTTCTTGCTGGTTTTGCGATTCTTCAATTAAGGAGTGTATTAAG
CTTGTGTAATTGTTAATTTCTCTGTCCCACTCCATCCAGGTCGTGTGATTCCAAATCTGTTCCAGAGATT
TATTACTCCAACTAGCATTCCAAGGCACAGCAGTGGTGCAAATGAGTTTTCCAGAGCAACCCCAAATCCC
CAGGAGCTGTTGATCCTTTAGGTATCTTTCCACAGCCAGGATTCTTGCCTGGAGCTGCTTGATGCCCCAG
ACTGTGAGTTGCAACAGATGCTGTTGCGCCTCAATAGCCCTCAGCAAATTGTTCTGCTGCTGCACTATAC
CAGACAATAATTGTCTGGCCTGTACCGTCAGCGTCATTGACGCTGCGCCCATAGTGCTTCCTGCTGCTCC
CAAGAACCCAAGGAACAAAGCTCCTATTCCCACTGCTCTTTTTTCTCTCTGCACCACTCTTCTCTTTGCC
TTGGTGGGTGCTACTCCTAATGGTTCAATTTTTACTACTTTATATTTATATAATTCACTTCTCCAATTGT
CCCTCATATCTCCTCCTCCAGGTCTGAAGATCAGCGGCCGGCCGCTTGCTGTGCGGTGGTCTTACTTTTG
TTTTGCTCTTCCTCTATCTTGTCTAAAGCTTCCTTGGTGTCTTTTATCTCTATCCTTTGATGCACACAAT
AGAGGGTTGCTACTGTATTATATAATGATCTAAGTTCTTCTGATCCTGTCTGAAGGGATGGTTGTAGCTG
TCCCAGTATTTGTCTACAGCCTTCTGATGTTTCTAACAGGCCAGGATTAACTGCGAATCGTTCTAGCTCC
CTGCTTGCCCATACTATATGTTTTAATTTATATTTTTTCTTTCCCCCTGGCCTTAACCGAATTTTTTCCC
ATCGCGATCTAATTCTCCCCCGCTTAATACTGACGCTCTCGCACCCATCTCTCTCCTTCTAGCCTCCGCT
AGTCAAAATTTTTGGCGTACTCACCAGTCGCCGCCCCTCGCCTCTTGCCGTGCGCGCTTCAGCAAGCCGA
GTCCTGCGTCGAGAGAGCTCCTCTGGTTTCCCTTTCGCTTTCAAGTCCCTGTTCGGGCGCCACTGCTAGA
GATTTTCCACACTGACTAAAAGGGTCTGAGGGATCTCTAGTTACCAGAGTCACACAACAGACGGGCACAC
ACTACTTGAAGCACTCAAGGCAAGCTTTATTGAGGCTTAAGCAGTGGGTTCCCTAGTTAGCCAGAGAGCT
CCCAGGCTCAGATCTGGTCTAACCAGAGAGACCCAGTACAGGCAAAAAGCAGCTGCTTATATGCAGGATC
TGAGGGCTCGCCACTCCCCAGTCCCGCCCAGGCCACGCCTCCCTGGAAAGTCCCCAGCGGAAAGTCCCTT
GTAGCAAGCTCGATATCAGCAGTTCTTGAAGTACTCCGGATGCAGCTCTCGGGCCACGTGATGAAATGCT
AGGCGGCTGTCAAACCTCCACTCTAACACTTCTCTCTCCGGGTCATCCATCCCATGCAGGCTCACAGGGT
GTAACAAGCTGGTGTTCTCTCCTTTATTGGCCTCTTCTACCTTATCTGGCTCAACTGGTACTAGCTTGTA
GCACCATCCAAAGGTCAGTGGATATCTGACCCCTGGCCCTGGTGTGTAGTTCTGCTAATCAGGGAAGTAG
CCTTGTGTGTGGTAGATCCACAGATCAAGGATATCTTGTCTTCTTTGGGAGTGAATTAGCCCTTCCAACT
ACTAAGTTTGTAGTACATATTTAACAAATACAATTTCTTTAAAATGAAAATAATTCAGAGGAATCACAGG
TTTAGAGTAAATGAAACCACAGGTAATTGGCAGTGGTAATAGGGTATGGGGTGGGAAGTTTGGGATGATT
TTGGTTAGCTTGAGTTATCCAGTTGATCCAGACATGATAAGATACATTGATGAGTTTGGACAAACCACAA
CTAGAATGCAGTGAAAAAAATGCTTTATTTGTGAAATTTGTGATGCTATTGCTTTATTTGTAACCATTAT
AAGCTGCAATAAACAAGTTGATCTCCCGATCCGTCGACGTCAGGTGGCACTTTTCGGGGAAATGTGCGCG
GAACCCCTATTTGTTTATTTTTCTAAATACATTCAAATATGTATCCGCTCATGAGACAATAACCCTGATA
AATGCTTCAATAATATTGAAAAAGGAAGAGTATGAGTATTCAACATTTCCGTGTCGCCCTTATTCCCTTT
TTTGCGGCATTTTGCCTTCCTGTTTTTGCTCACCCAGAAACGCTGGTGAAAGTAAAAGATGCTGAAGATC
AGTTGGGTGCACGAGTGGGTTACATCGAACTGGATCTCAACAGCGGTAAGATCCTTGAGAGTTTTCGCCC
CGAAGAACGTTTTCCAATGATGAGCACTTTTAAAGTTCTGCTATGTGGCGCGGTATTATCCCGTATTGAC
GCCGGGCAAGAGCAACTCGGTCGCCGCATACACTATTCTCAGAATGACTTGGTTGAGTACTCACCAGTCA
CAGAAAAGCATCTTACGGATGGCATGACAGTAAGAGAATTATGCAGTGCTGCCATAACCATGAGTGATAA
CACTGCGGCCAACTTACTTCTGACAACGATCGGAGGACCGAAGGAGCTAACCGCTTTTTTGCACAACATG
GGGGATCATGTAACTCGCCTTGATCGTTGGGAACCGGAGCTGAATGAAGCCATACCAAACGACGAGCGTG
ACACCACGATGCCTGTAGCAATGGCAACAACGTTGCGCAAACTATTAACTGGCGAACTACTTACTCTAGC
TTCCCGGCAACAATTAATAGACTGGATGGAGGCGGATAAAGTTGCAGGACCACTTCTGCGCTCGGCCCTT
CCGGCTGGCTGGTTTATTGCTGATAAATCTGGAGCCGGTGAGCGTGGGTCTCGCGGTATCATTGCAGCAC
TGGGGCCAGATGGTAAGCCCTCCCGTATCGTAGTTATCTACACGACGGGGAGTCAGGCAACTATGGATGA
ACGAAATAGACAGATCGCTGAGATAGGTGCCTCACTGATTAAGCATTGGTAACTGTCAGACCAAGTTTAC
TCATATATACTTTAGATTGATTTAAAACTTCATTTTTAATTTAAAAGGATCTAGGTGAAGATCCTTTTTG
ATAATCTCATGACCAAAATCCCTTAACGTGAGTTTTCGTTCCACTGAGCGTCAGACCCCGTAGAAAAGAT
CAAAGGATCTTCTTGAGATCCTTTTTTTCTGCGCGTAATCTGCTGCTTGCAAACAAAAAAACCACCGCTA
CCAGCGGTGGTTTGTTTGCCGGATCAAGAGCTACCAACTCTTTTTCCGAAGGTAACTGGCTTCAGCAGAG
CGCAGATACCAAATACTGTTCTTCTAGTGTAGCCGTAGTTAGGCCACCACTTCAAGAACTCTGTAGCACC
GCCTACATACCTCGCTCTGCTAATCCTGTTACCAGTGGCTGCTGCCAGTGGCGATAAGT
Features (pLannotate 1.2.2; 25 found; start..end, strand, type, name):
    515..607     +  CDS            lacI (fragment): lac repressor; lacI; The lac repressor binds to the lac operator to inhibit transcription in E. coli. This inhibition can be relieved by adding lactose or isopropyl-β-D-thiogalactopyranoside (IPTG).
    620..641     +  protein_bind   CAP binding site: CAP binding activates transcription in the presence of cAMP. E. coli catabolite activator protein
    656..686     +  promoter       lac promoter: promoter for the E. coli lac operon
    694..710     +  protein_bind   lac operator: The lac repressor binds to the lac operator to inhibit transcription in E. coli. This inhibition can be relieved by adding lactose or isopropyl-β-D-thiogalactopyranoside (IPTG). lac repressor encoded by lacI
    862..1119    -  LTR            5' LTR (truncated): truncated 5' long terminal repeat (LTR) from HIV-1
   1167..1685    -  CDS            nef (fragment): NEF_HV1BR - Experimental evidence at protein level: Swiss-Prot protein existence level 1. Extracellular Nef protein targets CD4(+) T-lymphocytes for apoptosis by interacting with CXCR4 surface receptors (PubMed:14990729). From Human immunodeficiency virus type 1 group M subtype B (isolate BRU/LAI) (HIV-1).
   1702..2290    -  misc_feature   WPRE: woodchuck hepatitis virus posttranscriptional regulatory element
   2304..2903    -  CDS            PuroR: puromycin N-acetyltransferase; pac from Streptomyces alboniger; confers resistance to puromycin
   2912..3241    -  promoter       SV40 promoter: SV40 enhancer and early promoter
   3252..3998    -  CDS            Tet-On® 3G: modified rtTA protein that binds tightly to promoters containing the tet operator in the presence of doxycycline
   4017..4527    -  promoter       hPGK promoter: human phosphoglycerate kinase 1 promoter
   4544..4911    +  promoter       TRE3GS promoter: 3rd-generation Tet-responsive promoter that can be activated by binding of Tet-On® 3G, modified to eliminate binding sites for endogenous mammalian transcription factors
   4949..5404    +  CDS            Ninj1: NINJ1_MOUSE - Experimental evidence at protein level: Swiss-Prot protein existence level 1. [Secreted ninjurin-1]: Secreted form generated by cleavage, which has chemotactic activity (PubMed:23142597). Acts as an anti- inflammatory mediator by promoting monocyte recruitment, thereby ameliorating atherosclerosis (PubMed:32883094). From Mus musculus (Mouse).
   5587..5721    -  polyA_signal   SV40 poly(A) signal: SV40 polyadenylation signal
   5765..5880    -  misc_feature   cPPT/CTS: central polypurine tract and central termination sequence of HIV-1 (lacking the first T)
   5895..5995    -  CDS            Rev (fragment): human immunodeficiency virus 1 (HIV-1) Rev protein; rev; enhances nuclear export of unspliced and incompletely spliced viral mRNAs
   6372..6605    -  misc_feature   RRE: The Rev response element (RRE) of HIV-1 allows for Rev-dependent mRNA export from the nucleus to the cytoplasm.
   6780..7118    -  CDS            HIV-1 gag (fragment): gag protein from human immunodeficiency virus 1; gag
   7102..7227    -  misc_feature   HIV-1 Ψ: packaging signal of human immunodeficiency virus type 1
   7274..7531    -  LTR            5' LTR (truncated): truncated 5' long terminal repeat (LTR) from HIV-1
   7579..7908    -  CDS            nef (fragment): NEF_HV1BR - Experimental evidence at protein level: Swiss-Prot protein existence level 1. Extracellular Nef protein targets CD4(+) T-lymphocytes for apoptosis by interacting with CXCR4 surface receptors (PubMed:14990729). From Human immunodeficiency virus type 1 group M subtype B (isolate BRU/LAI) (HIV-1).
   8075..8209    -  polyA_signal   SV40 poly(A) signal: SV40 polyadenylation signal
   8257..8361    +  promoter       AmpR promoter: bla
   8362..9222    +  CDS            AmpR: β-lactamase; bla; confers resistance to ampicillin, carbenicillin, and related antibiotics
   9393..332     +  rep_origin     ori (across the origin): high-copy-number ColE1/pMB1/pBR322/pUC origin of replication
