>Addgene plasmid #208775 | pLVX-mNINJ1-GFP | addgene full sequence | sequence record 417108 | Addgene NGS Result
GAGGCGGCCCAAAGGGAGATCCGACTCGTCTGAGGGCGAAGGCGAAGACGCGGAAGAGGCCGCAGAGCCG
GCAGCAGGCCGCGGGAAGGAAGGTCCGCTGGATTGAGGGCCGAAGGGACGTAGCAGAAGGACGTCCCGCG
CAGAATCCAGGTGGCAACACAGGCGAGCAGCCATGGAAAGGACGTCAGCTTCCCCGACAACACCACGGAA
TTGTCAGTGCCCAACAGCCGAGCCCCTGTCCAGCAGCGGGCAAGGCAGGCGGCGATGAGTTCCGCCGTGG
CAATAGGGAGGGGGAAAGCGAAAGTCCCGGAAAGGAGCTGACAGGTGGTGGCAATGCCCCAACCAGTGGG
GGTTGCGTCAGCAAACACAGTGCACACCACGCCACGTTGCCTGACAACGGGCCACAACTCCTCATAAAGA
GACAGCAACCAGGATTTATACAAGGAGGAGAAAATGAAAGCCATACGGGAAGCAATAGCATGATACAAAG
GCATTAAAGCAGCGTATCCACATAGCGTAAAAGGAGCAACATAGTTAAGAATACCAGTCAATCTTTCACA
AATTTTGTAATCCAGAGGTTGATTGTTCCAGACGCGTCTATTCCTTTGCCCTCGGACGAGTGCTGGGGCG
TCGGTTTCCACTATCGGCGAGTACTTCTACACAGCCATCGGTCCAGACGGCCGCGCTTCTGCGGGCGATT
TGTGTACGCCCGACAGTCCCGGCTCCGGATCGGACGATTGCGTCGCATCGACCCTGCGCCCAAGCTGCAT
CATCGAAATTGCCGTCAACCAAGCTCTGATAGAGTTGGTCAAGACCAATGCGGAGCATATACGCCCGGAG
CCGCGGCGATCCTGCAAGCTCCGGATGCCTCCGCTCGAAGTAGCGCGTCTGCTGCTCCATACAAGCCAAC
CACGGCCTCCAGAAGAAGATGTTGGCGACCTCGTATTGGGAATCCCCGAACATCGCCTCGCTCCAGTCAA
TGACCGCTGTTATGCGGCCATTGTCCGTCAGGACATTGTTGGAGCCGAAATCCGCGTGCACGAGGTGCCG
GACTTCGGGGCAGTCCTCGGCCCAAAGCATCAGCTCATCGAGAGCCTGCGCGACGGACGCACTGACGGTG
TCGTCCATCACAGTTTGCCAGTGATACACATGGGGATCAGCAATCGCGCATATGAAATCACGCCATGTAG
TGTATTGACCGATTCCTTGCGGTCCGAATGGGCCGAACCCGCTCGTCTGGCTAAGATCGGCCGCAGCGAT
CGCATCCATGGCCTCCGCGACCGGCTGCAGAACAGCGGGCAGTTCGGTTTCAGGCAGGTCTTGCAACGTG
ACACCCTGTGCACGGCGGGAGATGCAATAGGTCAGGCTCTCGCTGAATTCCCCAATGTCAAGCACTTCCG
GAATCGGGAGCGCGGCCGATGCAAAGTGCCGATAAACATAACGATCTTTGTAGAAACCATCGGCGCAGCT
ATTTACCCGCAGGACATATCCACGCCCTCCTACATCGAAGCTGAAAGCACGAGATTCTTCGCCCTCCGAG
AGCTGCATCAGGTCGGAGACGCTGTCGAACTTTTCGATCAGAAACTTCTCGACAGACGTCGCGGTGAGTT
CAGGCTTTCCGGATCTATCCATCTTTGGTACGGGTTGTGGCAAGCTTATCATGGTCGCGTTTTGCAAAAG
CCTAGGCCTCCAAAAAAGCCTCCTCACTACTTCTGGAATAGCTCAGAGGCCGAGGCGGCCTCGGCCTCTG
CATAAATAAAAAAAATTAGTCAGCCATGGGGCGGAGAATGGGCGGAACTGGGCGGAGTTAGGGGCGGGAT
GGGCGGAGTTAGGGGCGGGACTATGGTTGCTGACTAATTGAGATGCATGCTTTGCATACTTCTGCCTGCT
GGGGAGCCTGGGGACTTTCCACACCTGGTTGCTGACTAATTGAGATGCATGCTTTGCATACTTCTGCCTG
CTGGGGAGCCTGGGGACTTTCCACACCCTAACTGACACACATTCGCGCGTTTACCCGGGGAGCATGTCAA
GGTCAAAATCGTCAAGAGCGTCAGCAGGCAGCATATCAAGGTCAAAGTCGTCAAGGGCATCGGCTGGGAG
CATGTCTAAGTCAAAATCGTCAAGGGCGTCGGTCGGCCCGCCGCTTTCGCACTTTAGCTGTTTCTCCAGG
CCACATATGATTAGTTCCAGGCCGAAAAGGAAGGCAGGTTCGGCTCCCTGCCGGTCGAACAGCTCAATTG
CTTGTTTCAGAAGTGGGGGCATAGAATCGGTGGTAGGTGTCTCTCTTTCCTCTTTTGCTACTTGATGCTC
CTGTTCCTCCAATACGCAGCCCAGTGTAAAGTGGCCCACGGCGGACAGAGCGTACAGTGCGTTCTCCAGG
GAGAAGCCTTGCTGACACAGGAACGCGAGCTGATTTTCCAGGGTTTCGTACTGTTTCTCTGTTGGGCGGG
TGCCGAGATGCACTTTAGCCCCGTCGCGATGTGAGAGGAGAGCACAGCGGTATGACTTGGCGTTGTTCCG
CAGAAAGTCTTGCCATGACTCGCCTTCCAGGGGGCAGGAGTGGGTATGATGCCTGTCCAGCATCTCGATT
GGCAGGGCATCGAGCAGGGCCCGCTTGTTCTTCACGTGCCAGTACAGGGTAGGCTGCTCAACTCCCAGCT
TTTGAGCGAGTTTCCTTGTCGTCAGGCCTTCGATACCGACTCCATTGAGTAATTCCAGAGCAGAGTTTAT
GACTTTGCTCTTGTCCAGTCTAGACATGGTAATTCGATGATCCCCCTGGGGAGAGAGGTCGGTGATTCGG
TCAACGAGGGAGCCGACTGCCGACGTGCGCTCCGGAGGCTTGCAGAATGCGGAACACCGCGCGGGCAGGA
ACAGGGCCCACACTACCGCCCCACACCCCGCCTCCCGCACCGCCCCTTCCCGGCCGCTGCTCTCGGCGCG
CCCTGCTGAGCAGCCGCTATTGGCCACAGCCCATCGCGGTCGGCGCGCTGCCATTGCTCCCTGGCGCTGT
CCGTCTGCGAGGGTACTAGTGAGACGTGCGGCTTCCGTTTGTCACGTCCGGCACGCCGCGAACCGCAAGG
AACCTTCCCGACTTAGGGGCGGAGCAGGAAGCGTCGCCGGGGGGCCCACAAGGGTAGCGGCGAAGATCCG
GGTGACGCTGCGAACGGACGTGAAGAATGTGCGAGACCCAGGGTCGGCGCCGCTGCGTTTCCCGGAACCA
CGCCCAGAGCAGCCGCGTCCCTGCGCAAACCCAGGGCTGCCTTGGAAAAGGCGCAACCCCAACCCCGTGG
AATTATCACCTCGAGTTTACTCCCTATCAGTGATAGAGAACGTATGAAGAGTTTACTCCCTATCAGTGAT
AGAGAACGTATGCAGACTTTACTCCCTATCAGTGATAGAGAACGTATAAGGAGTTTACTCCCTATCAGTG
ATAGAGAACGTATGACCAGTTTACTCCCTATCAGTGATAGAGAACGTATCTACAGTTTACTCCCTATCAG
TGATAGAGAACGTATATCCAGTTTACTCCCTATCAGTGATAGAGAACGTATAAGCTTTGCTTATGTAAAC
CAGGGCGCCTATAAAAGAGTGCTGATTTTTTGAGTAAACTTCAATTCCACAACACTTTTGTCTTATACCA
ACTTTCCGTACCACTTCCTACCCTCGTAAAGAATTCCCGTATACACCGGTGCCGGCGGATCGCCACCATG
GAGTCGGGCACTGAGGAGTATGAGCTCAACGGCGACCTGCGCCCGGGCTCCCCCGGTTCCCCCGACGCCT
TGCCACCCCGCTGGGGTTTGCGGAACCGGCCCATCAATGTAAACCATTATGCCAACAAGAAGAGCGCTGC
GGAGAGCATGCTGGACATCGCGCTGCTCATGGCCAACGCGTCGCAGCTGAAGGCCGTGGTGGAGCAGGGC
AATGATTTCGCCTTCTTCGTGCCCCTTGTGGTCCTCATCTCTATCTCCCTCGTGCTGCAGATAGGAGTGG
GCGTGCTGCTCATCTTCCTGGTCAAGTATGACCTCAACAACCCGGCCAAGCACGCCAAGCTGGACTTTCT
TAACAACCTGGCCACGGGACTGGTTTTCATCATCGTCGTGGTCAACATCTTCATTACGGCCTTCGGGGTC
CAGAAGCCTGTAATGGACGTGGCGCCCCGGCAGGGGGGTGGAGGCTCTGTGAGCAAGGGCGAGGAGCTGT
TCACCGGGGTGGTGCCCATCCTGGTCGAGCTGGACGGCGACGTAAACGGCCACAAGTTCAGCGTGTCCGG
CGAGGGCGAGGGCGATGCCACCTACGGCAAGCTGACCCTGAAGTTCATCTGCACCACCGGCAAGCTGCCC
GTGCCCTGGCCCACCCTCGTGACCACCCTGACCTACGGCGTGCAGTGCTTCAGCCGCTACCCCGACCACA
TGAAGAAGCACGACTTCTTCAAGTCCGCCATGCCCGAAGGCTACGTCCAGGAGCGCACCATCTTCTTCAA
GGACGACGGCAACTACAAGACCCGCGCCGAGGTGAAGTTCGAGGGCGACACCCTGGTGAACCGCATCGAG
CTGAAGGGCATCGACTTCAAGGAGGACGGCAACATCCTGGGGCACAAGCTGGAGTACAACTACAACAGCC
ACAACGTCTATATCATGGCCGACAAGCAGAAGAACGGCATCAAGGCTAACTTCAAGGTTCGCCACAACAT
CGAGGACGGCAGCGTGCAGCTCGCCGACCACTACCAGCAGAACACCCCCATCGGCGACGGCCCCGTGCTG
CTGCCCGACAACCACTACCTGAGCACCCAGTCCGCCCTGAGCAAAGACCCCAACGAGAAGCGCGATCACA
TGGTCCTGCTGGAGTTCGTGACCGCCGCCGGGATCACTCTCGGCATGGACGAGCTGTACAAGTAAGATCC
AGACCACCTCCCCTGCGAGCTAAGCTGGACAGCCAATGACGGGTAAGAGAGTGACATTTTTCACTAACCT
AAGACAGGAGGGCCGTCAGAGCTACTGCCTAATCCAAAGACGGGTAAAAGTGATAAAAATGTATCACTCC
AACCTAAGACAGGCGCAGCTTCCGAGGGATTTGAGATCCAGACATGATAAGATACATTGATGAGTTTGGA
CAAACCAAAACTAGAATGCAGTGAAAAAAATGCCTTATTTGTGAAATTTGTGATGCTATTGCCTTATTTG
TAACCATTATAAGCTGCAATAAACAAGTTAAGTCGATAAACTGGATCTCTGCTGTCCCTGTAATAAACCC
GAAAATTTTGAATTTTTGTAATTTGTTTTTGTAATTCTTTAGTTTGTATGTCTGTTGCTATTATGTCTAC
TATTCTTTCCCCTGCACTGTACCCCCCAATCCCCCCTTTTCTTTTAAAGGCGATACCGTCGAGATCCGTT
CACTAATCGAATGGATCTGTCTCTGTCTCTCTCTCCACCTTCTTCTTCTATTCCTTCGGGCCTGTCGGGT
CCCCTCGGGGTTGGGAGGTGGGTCTGAAACGATAATGGTGAATATCCCTGCCTAACTCTATTCACTATAG
AAAGTACAGCAAAAACTATTCTTAAACCTACCAAGCCTCCTACTATCATTATGAATAATTTTATATACCA
CAGCCAATTTGTTATGTTAAACCAATTCCACAAACTTGCCCATTTATCTAATTCCAATAATTCTTGTTCA
TTCTTTTCTTGCTGGTTTTGCGATTCTTCAATTAAGGAGTGTATTAAGCTTGTGTAATTGTTAATTTCTC
TGTCCCACTCCATCCAGGTCGTGTGATTCCAAATCTGTTCCAGAGATTTATTACTCCAACTAGCATTCCA
AGGCACAGCAGTGGTGCAAATGAGTTTTCCAGAGCAACCCCAAATCCCCAGGAGCTGTTGATCCTTTAGG
TATCTTTCCACAGCCAGGATTCTTGCCTGGAGCTGCTTGATGCCCCAGACTGTGAGTTGCAACAGATGCT
GTTGCGCCTCAATAGCCCTCAGCAAATTGTTCTGCTGCTGCACTATACCAGACAATAATTGTCTGGCCTG
TACCGTCAGCGTCATTGACGCTGCGCCCATAGTGCTTCCTGCTGCTCCCAAGAACCCAAGGAACAAAGCT
CCTATTCCCACTGCTCTTTTTTCTCTCTGCACCACTCTTCTCTTTGCCTTGGTGGGTGCTACTCCTAATG
GTTCAATTTTTACTACTTTATATTTATATAATTCACTTCTCCAATTGTCCCTCATATCTCCTCCTCCAGG
TCTGAAGATCAGCGGCCGGCCGCTTGCTGTGCGGTGGTCTTACTTTTGTTTTGCTCTTCCTCTATCTTGT
CTAAAGCTTCCTTGGTGTCTTTTATCTCTATCCTTTGATGCACACAATAGAGGGTTGCTACTGTATTATA
TAATGATCTAAGTTCTTCTGATCCTGTCTGAAGGGATGGTTGTAGCTGTCCCAGTATTTGTCTACAGCCT
TCTGATGTTTCTAACAGGCCAGGATTAACTGCGAATCGTTCTAGCTCCCTGCTTGCCCATACTATATGTT
TTAATTTATATTTTTTCTTTCCCCCTGGCCTTAACCGAATTTTTTCCCATCGCGATCTAATTCTCCCCCG
CTTAATACTGACGCTCTCGCACCCATCTCTCTCCTTCTAGCCTCCGCTAGTCAAAATTTTTGGCGTACTC
ACCAGTCGCCGCCCCTCGCCTCTTGCCGTGCGCGCTTCAGCAAGCCGAGTCCTGCGTCGAGAGAGCTCCT
CTGGTTTCCCTTTCGCTTTCAAGTCCCTGTTCGGGCGCCACTGCTAGAGATTTTCCACACTGACTAAAAG
GGTCTGAGGGATCTCTAGTTACCAGAGTCACACAACAGACGGGCACACACTACTTGAAGCACTCAAGGCA
AGCTTTATTGAGGCTTAAGCAGTGGGTTCCCTAGTTAGCCAGAGAGCTCCCAGGCTCAGATCTGGTCTAA
CCAGAGAGACCCAGTACAGGCAAAAAGCAGCTGCTTATATGCAGGATCTGAGGGCTCGCCACTCCCCAGT
CCCGCCCAGGCCACGCCTCCCTGGAAAGTCCCCAGCGGAAAGTCCCTTGTAGCAAGCTCGATATCAGCAG
TTCTTGAAGTACTCCGGATGCAGCTCTCGGGCCACGTGATGAAATGCTAGGCGGCTGTCAAACCTCCACT
CTAACACTTCTCTCTCCGGGTCATCCATCCCATGCAGGCTCACAGGGTGTAACAAGCTGGTGTTCTCTCC
TTTATTGGCCTCTTCTACCTTATCTGGCTCAACTGGTACTAGCTTGTAGCACCATCCAAAGGTCAGTGGA
TATCTGACCCCTGGCCCTGGTGTGTAGTTCTGCTAATCAGGGAAGTAGCCTTGTGTGTGGTAGATCCACA
GATCAAGGATATCTTGTCTTCTTTGGGAGTGAATTAGCCCTTCCAACTACTAAGTTTGTAGTACATATTT
AACAAATACAATTTCTTTAAAATGAAAATAATTCAGAGGAATCACAGGTTTAGAGTAAATGAAACCACAG
GTAATTGGCAGTGGTAATAGGGTATGGGGTGGGAAGTTTGGGATGATTTTGGTTAGCTTGAGTTATCCAG
TTGATCCAGACATGATAAGATACATTGATGAGTTTGGACAAACCACAACTAGAATGCAGTGAAAAAAATG
CTTTATTTGTGAAATTTGTGATGCTATTGCTTTATTTGTAACCATTATAAGCTGCAATAAACAAGTTGAT
CTCCCGATCCGTCGACGTCAGGTGGCACTTTTCGGGGAAATGTGCGCGGAACCCCTATTTGTTTATTTTT
CTAAATACATTCAAATATGTATCCGCTCATGAGACAATAACCCTGATAAATGCTTCAATAATATTGAAAA
AGGAAGAGTATGAGTATTCAACATTTCCGTGTCGCCCTTATTCCCTTTTTTGCGGCATTTTGCCTTCCTG
TTTTTGCTCACCCAGAAACGCTGGTGAAAGTAAAAGATGCTGAAGATCAGTTGGGTGCACGAGTGGGTTA
CATCGAACTGGATCTCAACAGCGGTAAGATCCTTGAGAGTTTTCGCCCCGAAGAACGTTTTCCAATGATG
AGCACTTTTAAAGTTCTGCTATGTGGCGCGGTATTATCCCGTATTGACGCCGGGCAAGAGCAACTCGGTC
GCCGCATACACTATTCTCAGAATGACTTGGTTGAGTACTCACCAGTCACAGAAAAGCATCTTACGGATGG
CATGACAGTAAGAGAATTATGCAGTGCTGCCATAACCATGAGTGATAACACTGCGGCCAACTTACTTCTG
ACAACGATCGGAGGACCGAAGGAGCTAACCGCTTTTTTGCACAACATGGGGGATCATGTAACTCGCCTTG
ATCGTTGGGAACCGGAGCTGAATGAAGCCATACCAAACGACGAGCGTGACACCACGATGCCTGTAGCAAT
GGCAACAACGTTGCGCAAACTATTAACTGGCGAACTACTTACTCTAGCTTCCCGGCAACAATTAATAGAC
TGGATGGAGGCGGATAAAGTTGCAGGACCACTTCTGCGCTCGGCCCTTCCGGCTGGCTGGTTTATTGCTG
ATAAATCTGGAGCCGGTGAGCGTGGGTCTCGCGGTATCATTGCAGCACTGGGGCCAGATGGTAAGCCCTC
CCGTATCGTAGTTATCTACACGACGGGGAGTCAGGCAACTATGGATGAACGAAATAGACAGATCGCTGAG
ATAGGTGCCTCACTGATTAAGCATTGGTAACTGTCAGACCAAGTTTACTCATATATACTTTAGATTGATT
TAAAACTTCATTTTTAATTTAAAAGGATCTAGGTGAAGATCCTTTTTGATAATCTCATGACCAAAATCCC
TTAACGTGAGTTTTCGTTCCACTGAGCGTCAGACCCCGTAGAAAAGATCAAAGGATCTTCTTGAGATCCT
TTTTTTCTGCGCGTAATCTGCTGCTTGCAAACAAAAAAACCACCGCTACCAGCGGTGGTTTGTTTGCCGG
ATCAAGAGCTACCAACTCTTTTTCCGAAGGTAACTGGCTTCAGCAGAGCGCAGATACCAAATACTGTTCT
TCTAGTGTAGCCGTAGTTAGGCCACCACTTCAAGAACTCTGTAGCACCGCCTACATACCTCGCTCTGCTA
ATCCTGTTACCAGTGGCTGCTGCCAGTGGCGATAAGTCGTGTCTTACCGGGTTGGACTCAAGACGATAGT
TACCGGATAAGGCGCAGCGGTCGGGCTGAACGGGGGGTTCGTGCACACAGCCCAGCTTGGAGCGAACGAC
CTACACCGAACTGAGATACCTACAGCGTGAGCTATGAGAAAGCGCCACGCTTCCCGAAGGGAGAAAGGCG
GACAGGTATCCGGTAAGCGGCAGGGTCGGAACAGGAGAGCGCACGAGGGAGCTTCCAGGGGGAAACGCCT
GGTATCTTTATAGTCCTGTCGGGTTTCGCCACCTCTGACTTGAGCGTCGATTTTTGTGATGCTCGTCAGG
GGGGCGGAGCCTATGGAAAAACGCCAGCAACGCGGCCTTTTTACGGTTCCTGGCCTTTTGCTGGCCTTTT
GCTCACATGTTCTTTCCTGCGTTATCCCCTGATTCTGTGGATAACCGTATTACCGCCTTTGAGTGAGCTG
ATACCGCTCGCCGCAGCCGAACGACCGAGCGCAGCGAGTCAGTGAGCGAGGAAGCGGAAGAGCGCCCAAT
ACGCAAACCGCCTCTCCCCGCGCGTTGGCCGATTCATTAATGCAGCTGGCACGACAGGTTTCCCGACTGG
AAAGCGGGCAGTGAGCGCAACGCAATTAATGTGAGTTAGCTCACTCATTAGGCACCCCAGGCTTTACACT
TTATGCTTCCGGCTCGTATGTTGTGTGGAATTGTGAGCGGATAACAATTTCACACAGGAAACAGCTATGA
CCATGATTACGCCAAGCTCTAGCTAGAGGTCGACGGTAAACGCTAGCAATGTCAAGGCCTCTCACTCTCT
GATATTCATTTCTTTGCAAGTTATAAATACTGAATAATAAGATGACATGAACTACTACTGCTAGAGATTT
TCCACACTGACTAAAAGGGTCTGAGGGATCTCTAGTTACCAGAGTCACACAACAGACGGGCACACACTAC
TTGAAGCACTCAAGGCAAGCTTTATTGAGGCTTAAGCAGTGGGTTCCCTAGTTAGCCAGAGAGCTCCCAG
GCTCAGATCTGGTCTAACCAGAGAGACCCAGTACAGGCAAAAAGCAGCTGCTTATATGCAGGATCTGAGG
GCTCGCCACTCCCCAGTCCCGCCCAGGCCACGCCTCCCTGGAAAGTCCCCAGCGGAAAGTCCCTTGTAGC
AAGCTCGATATCAGCAGTTCTTGAAGTACTCCGGATGCAGCTCTCGGGCCACGTGATGAAATGCTAGGCG
GCTGTCAAACCTCCACTCTAACACTTCTCTCTCCGGGTCATCCATCCCATGCAGGCTCACAGGGTGTAAC
AAGCTGGTGTTCTCTCCTTTATTGGCCTCTTCTACCTTATCTGGCTCAACTGGTACTAGCTTGTAGCACC
ATCCAAAGGTCAGTGGATATCTGACCCCTGGCCCTGGTGTGTAGTTCTGCTAATCAGGGAAGTAGCCTTG
TGTGTGGTAGATCCACAGATCAAGGATATCTTGTCTTCGTTGGGAGTGAATTAGCCCTTCCAGTCCCCTC
TTTTCTTTTAAAAAGTGGCTAAGATCTACAGCTGCCTTGTAAGTCATTGGTCTTAAAGGTACCTGAGGTG
TGACTGGAAAACCCACCTCCTCCTCCTCTTGTGCTTCTAGCCAGGCACAATCAGCATTGGTAGCTGCTGT
ATTGCTACTTGTGATTGCTCCATGTTTTTCTAGGTCTCGACTGCAGAATTAATTCCAGGCGGG
Features (pLannotate 1.2.2; 26 found; start..end, strand, type, name):
    598..1618    -  CDS            HygR (fragment): aminoglycoside phosphotransferase from E. coli; aph(4)-Ia; confers resistance to hygromycin
   1671..2000    -  promoter       SV40 promoter: SV40 enhancer and early promoter
   2011..2757    -  CDS            Tet-On® 3G: modified rtTA protein that binds tightly to promoters containing the tet operator in the presence of doxycycline
   2776..3286    -  promoter       hPGK promoter: human phosphoglycerate kinase 1 promoter
   3303..3670    +  promoter       TRE3GS promoter: 3rd-generation Tet-responsive promoter that can be activated by binding of Tet-On® 3G, modified to eliminate binding sites for endogenous mammalian transcription factors
   3708..4163    +  CDS            Ninj1: NINJ1_MOUSE - Experimental evidence at protein level: Swiss-Prot protein existence level 1. [Secreted ninjurin-1]: Secreted form generated by cleavage, which has chemotactic activity (PubMed:23142597). Acts as an anti- inflammatory mediator by promoting monocyte recruitment, thereby ameliorating atherosclerosis (PubMed:32883094). From Mus musculus (Mouse).
   4179..4895    +  CDS            EGFP: the original enhanced GFP (Yang et al., 1996) mammalian codon-optimized
   5075..5209    -  polyA_signal   SV40 poly(A) signal: SV40 polyadenylation signal
   5253..5368    -  misc_feature   cPPT/CTS: central polypurine tract and central termination sequence of HIV-1 (lacking the first T)
   5383..5483    -  CDS            Rev (fragment): human immunodeficiency virus 1 (HIV-1) Rev protein; rev; enhances nuclear export of unspliced and incompletely spliced viral mRNAs
   5860..6093    -  misc_feature   RRE: The Rev response element (RRE) of HIV-1 allows for Rev-dependent mRNA export from the nucleus to the cytoplasm.
   6268..6606    -  CDS            HIV-1 gag (fragment): gag protein from human immunodeficiency virus 1; gag
   6590..6715    -  misc_feature   HIV-1 Ψ: packaging signal of human immunodeficiency virus type 1
   6762..7019    -  LTR            5' LTR (truncated): truncated 5' long terminal repeat (LTR) from HIV-1
   7067..7396    -  CDS            nef (fragment): NEF_HV1BR - Experimental evidence at protein level: Swiss-Prot protein existence level 1. Extracellular Nef protein targets CD4(+) T-lymphocytes for apoptosis by interacting with CXCR4 surface receptors (PubMed:14990729). From Human immunodeficiency virus type 1 group M subtype B (isolate BRU/LAI) (HIV-1).
   7563..7697    -  polyA_signal   SV40 poly(A) signal: SV40 polyadenylation signal
   7745..7849    +  promoter       AmpR promoter: bla
   7850..8710    +  CDS            AmpR: β-lactamase; bla; confers resistance to ampicillin, carbenicillin, and related antibiotics
   8881..9469    +  rep_origin     ori: high-copy-number ColE1/pMB1/pBR322/pUC origin of replication
   9652..9744    +  CDS            lacI (fragment): lac repressor; lacI; The lac repressor binds to the lac operator to inhibit transcription in E. coli. This inhibition can be relieved by adding lactose or isopropyl-β-D-thiogalactopyranoside (IPTG).
   9757..9778    +  protein_bind   CAP binding site: CAP binding activates transcription in the presence of cAMP. E. coli catabolite activator protein
   9793..9823    +  promoter       lac promoter: promoter for the E. coli lac operon
   9827..9849    +  protein_bind   lac operator (fragment): The lac repressor binds to the lac operator to inhibit transcription in E. coli. This inhibition can be relieved by adding lactose or isopropyl-β-D-thiogalactopyranoside (IPTG). lac repressor encoded by lacI
   9999..10256   -  LTR            5' LTR (truncated): truncated 5' long terminal repeat (LTR) from HIV-1
  10304..10822   -  CDS            nef (fragment): NEF_HV1BR - Experimental evidence at protein level: Swiss-Prot protein existence level 1. Extracellular Nef protein targets CD4(+) T-lymphocytes for apoptosis by interacting with CXCR4 surface receptors (PubMed:14990729). From Human immunodeficiency virus type 1 group M subtype B (isolate BRU/LAI) (HIV-1).
  10839..584     -  misc_feature   WPRE (across the origin): woodchuck hepatitis virus posttranscriptional regulatory element
