[The description below was written by a language model from this plasmid's Addgene catalogue record and pLannotate feature annotations shown in this document.]
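Description:
pLVX-mNINJ1-GFP is an HIV-1-based lentiviral vector on the pLVX backbone for doxycycline-inducible expression of mouse NINJ1 (ninjurin-1) fused at its C terminus to GFP in mammalian cells. It is an all-in-one Tet-On design. A human PGK promoter constitutively drives the Tet-On 3G transactivator. In the opposite orientation, a TRE3GS promoter, which is activated only when Tet-On 3G binds it in the presence of doxycycline, drives the Ninj1 coding sequence followed by EGFP and an SV40 polyadenylation signal. An SV40 promoter downstream of the transactivator expresses a mammalian selection marker, followed by a WPRE that enhances transcript stability and expression. The viral framework comprises the flanking LTRs, the Ψ packaging signal with a gag fragment, the RRE for Rev-dependent nuclear export, and the cPPT/CTS, so the cassette can be packaged into lentiviral particles and integrated to generate stable cell lines. In bacteria the plasmid is maintained through a high-copy pUC-type origin and ampicillin resistance.

Two sequence records are attached to this entry, and they differ. The 10,843 nt record matches the catalogue description, carrying Ninj1 followed by EGFP and a hygromycin resistance gene. The 9,649 nt record has puromycin resistance instead and shows no EGFP annotation after Ninj1, so it appears to represent a related untagged, puromycin-selectable variant rather than the construct as catalogued. The associated publication concerns NINJ1-mediated plasma membrane rupture and release of damage-associated molecules during ferroptosis. This fits use of the construct for controlled, visualisable NINJ1 expression in cell-death studies.
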