Addgene plasmid #208775: pLVX-mNINJ1-GFP
Purpose: Inducibly expresses mouse NINJ1 tagged with GFP
Depositing lab: Petr Broz. Depositing organization: Universite de Lausanne (UNIL). Publication: NINJ1 induces plasma membrane rupture and release of damage-associated molecular pattern molecules during ferroptosis. Ramos S, Hartenian E, Santos JC, Walch P, Broz P. EMBO J. 2024 Apr;43(7):1164-1186. doi: 10.1038/s44318-024-00055-y. Epub 2024 Feb 23. PubMed 38396301.
Backbone
  Vector backbone: pLVX
  Vector type: Mammalian Expression, Lentiviral
  Selectable markers: Hygromycin
Growth in bacteria
  Bacterial resistance: Ampicillin, 100 μg/mL
  Growth temperature: 30°C
  Growth strain: NEB Stable
  Copy number: High Copy
Gene/Insert
  Gene/Insert name: mNINJ1
  Species: M. musculus (mouse)
  Entrez Gene: Ninj1
  Tag / fusion protein: GFP (C terminal on insert)
  Cloning method: Ligation Independent Cloning
  Sequencing primers: 5′ TTGGTCACCTTCAGCTTGG
Terms and licenses: Academic/Nonprofit Terms; Industry Terms: Not Available to Industry
How to cite: pLVX-mNINJ1-GFP was a gift from Petr Broz (Addgene plasmid # 208775 ; http://n2t.net/addgene:208775 ; RRID:Addgene_208775)
